>Addgene plasmid #127921 | pHelper_ShCAST_sgRNA | addgene full sequence | sequence record 333562 | Addgene NGS Result
ATGCTTCCGGCTCGTATGTTGAAAGAGGAGAAAGGATCTATGAACAGTCAGCAAAATCCTGATTTAGCTG
TTCATCCCTTGGCAATTCCTATGGAAGGCTTACTAGGAGAAAGTGCTACAACTCTTGAGAAGAATGTAAT
TGCCACACAACTCTCAGAGGAAGCCCAAGTAAAGCTAGAGGTAATCCAAAGTTTACTGGAACCCTGCGAT
CGCACAACTTATGGGCAAAAGTTGCGGGAAGCAGCAGAGAAACTAAATGTATCGTTGCGAACGGTACAAA
GGTTGGTGAAAAACTGGGAACAAGATGGCTTAGTCGGACTCACTCAAACAAGTAGGGCTGATAAAGGAAA
ACACCGCATTGGTGAGTTTTGGGAAAACTTCATTACCAAAACCTACAAGGAGGGTAACAAGGGAAGTAAA
CGTATGACCCCTAAACAAGTTGCTCTCAGAGTCGAGGCTAAAGCCCGTGAATTAAAAGACTCTAAGCCGC
CCAATTACAAAACCGTGTTACGGGTATTAGCACCCATTTTGGAAAAGCAACAAAAAGCCAAGAGTATCCG
CAGTCCTGGTTGGAGAGGAACTACGCTTTCGGTTAAAACCCGTGAAGGAAAAGATTTATCGGTTGATTAC
AGTAACCATGTTTGGCAATGTGACCATACCCGCGTGGATGTGTTGCTGGTAGATCAACATGGTGAAATTT
TAAGTCGTCCCTGGCTAACAACAGTAATTGATACTTACTCTCGTTGCATTATGGGTATCAACTTGGGCTT
TGATGCACCCAGTTCTGGGGTAGTAGCATTAGCGTTACGCCATGCAATTCTACCAAAGCGTTACGGTTCC
GAGTACAAACTGCATTGTGAGTGGGGAACCTATGGAAAACCAGAACATTTTTATACTGATGGCGGTAAAG
ACTTTCGCTCTAACCACTTGAGTCAGATTGGGGCGCAATTGGGATTTGTCTGTCATTTACGCGATCGCCC
TTCTGAAGGTGGAGTAGTAGAACGTCCCTTCAAAACATTAAATGACCAACTATTTTCAACGCTTCCTGGG
TACACCGGATCTAATGTGCAGGAACGCCCAGAAGATGCAGAGAAGGACGCAAGACTTACTTTGCGAGAAC
TAGAACAGTTACTTGTGCGTTACATCGTAGATCGTTACAACCAAAGTATTGATGCGCGGATGGGCGACCA
AACGCGCTTTGAGCGTTGGGAAGCAGGATTGCCTACAGTGCCAGTACCAATACCAGAACGAGATTTGGAT
ATTTGTTTAATGAAGCAGTCACGGCGCACTGTGCAAAGAGGTGGTTGTTTGCAGTTTCAGAATTTAATGT
ATCGGGGGGAATATTTGGCAGGTTATGCCGGAGAAACTGTCAACTTAAGGTTTGACCCCAGAGACATTAC
AACAATTTTGGTTTATCGCCAGGAAAACAATCAGGAAGTATTTCTGACTCGCGCTCACGCTCAAGGTTTG
GAGACAGAGCAACTGGCATTAGATGAGGCTGAGGCAGCAAGTCGCAGACTCCGTACCGCAGGGAAAACTA
TCAGTAACCAATCATTATTGCAAGAAGTTGTTGACCGCGATGCTCTTGTCGCTACCAAGAAAAGCCGTAA
GGAGCGTCAAAAATTGGAACAGACTGTTTTGCGATCTGCTGCTGTTGATGAAAGTAATAGAGAATCCTTG
CCTTCTCAAATAGTTGAACCAGATGAAGTGGAATCTACAGAAACGGTTCACTCTCAATACGAAGACATTG
AGGTGTGGGACTATGAACAACTTCGTGAAGAATATGGGTTTTAAACAATGACAGAAGCTCAGGCGATCGC
CAAGCAGTTGGGTGGGGTAAAACCGGATGATGAGTGGTTACAAGCTGAAATTGCTCGTCTCAAGGGTAAG
AGCATTGTGCCTTTACAGCAGGTAAAAACTCTCCATGATTGGTTAGATGGCAAGCGCAAGGCAAGAAAAT
CTTGCCGAGTAGTTGGGGAATCGAGAACTGGCAAGACAGTTGCTTGTGATGCCTACAGATACAGGCACAA
ACCTCAGCAGGAAGCTGGACGACCTCCAACTGTGCCTGTCGTTTATATTCGACCTCACCAAAAATGTGGC
CCCAAGGATTTGTTTAAAAAGATTACTGAGTACCTCAAGTATCGGGTAACAAAAGGGACTGTATCTGATT
TTCGAGATAGGACGATAGAAGTACTCAAGGGTTGTGGCGTAGAGATGCTAATTATTGATGAAGCTGACCG
TCTCAAGCCTGAAACTTTTGCTGATGTGCGAGATATTGCCGAAGATTTAGGAATTGCTGTGGTACTGGTA
GGAACAGACCGTTTGGATGCGGTAATTAAGCGGGATGAGCAGGTTCTCGAACGCTTTCGGGCGCATCTTC
GCTTTGGTAAATTGTCGGGAGAGGATTTTAAGAACACCGTAGAAATGTGGGAACAAATGGTTTTGAAACT
GCCAGTATCTTCTAATCTAAAGAGCAAGGAGATGCTACGGATTCTCACGTCAGCAACTGAAGGCTACATT
GGTCGCCTTGATGAGATTCTTAGGGAAGCTGCAATTCGTTCCTTATCAAGAGGATTGAAGAAGATTGACA
AGGCTGTTTTACAGGAAGTAGCTAAGGAGTACAAATGATAGAAGCACCAGATGTTAAACCTTGGCTATTC
TTGATTAAACCCTATGAAGGGGAAAGCCTGAGCCACTTTCTTGGCAGGTTCAGACGTGCCAACCATTTAT
CCGCAAGTGGATTGGGTACTTTGGCAGGAATTGGTGCTATAGTGGCACGTTGGGAAAGATTTCATTTTAA
TCCTCGCCCTAGTCAGCAAGAATTGGAAGCGATCGCATCTGTAGTAGAAGTGGATGCTCAAAGGTTAGCC
CAGATGTTACCGCCTGCTGGAGTGGGAATGCAGCATGAGCCAATTCGCTTGTGTGGGGCTTGTTATGCCG
AGTCGCCTTGTCACCGAATTGAATGGCAGTACAAGTCGGTGTGGAAGTGCGATCGCCATCAACTCAAGAT
TTTAGCAAAGTGTCCAAACTGTCAAGCACCTTTTAAAATGCCTGCGCTGTGGGAGGATGGGTGCTGTCAC
AGATGTAGGATGCCGTTTGCAGAAATGGCAAAGCTACAGAAGGTTTGATGATAAAACCAGAAAAAGGTGT
GAAATTAACTAAGTCCCTGAATTGATCTGGTTGTCCAAAAAATTTGTGCGATCGCATGGCAAGATTATTC
CTACTATTGATGTGGCGTGAGTCGGATAACTTGCTCTAATGGGATCCCGGTTAATACCAATAGATCAGAT
ATGAGTAATAAACATTACGACCTTTACCTGTGGTATTCACTGTTGGCACGACAACACCTTTATCGCGCCA
ATACTGTAGCTGACGACGCGAACAATTAGTGATTTGAGCCGCTTCTGTGCTTGTGTAGAATTTTCCTTCC
ATAGAAATCATCCTACAGAAGTAGTTTTTTAAATTTACATTTTTTAAAAGCACATTATGTATTCATGTGA
TATTATTTTTTTATGAGTCAAATAACTATTCAAGCTCGACTTATTTCCTTTGAATCAAACCGCCAACAAC
TCTGGAAGTTGATGGCAGATTTAAACACGCCGTTAATTAACGAACTGCTTTGCCAGTTAGGTCAACACCC
CGACTTCGAGAAGTGGCAACAAAAGGGTAAACTCCCGTCTACCGTTGTGAGCCAGTTATGTCAACCTCTC
AAAACTGACCCTCGCTTTGCAGGTCAGCCCAGCCGTTTATATATGTCGGCAATTCATATTGTGGACTACA
TCTACAAGTCCTGGCTGGCTATACAGAAACGGCTTCAACAGCAGCTAGATGGAAAGACGCGCTGGCTAGA
AATGCTCAATAGCGATGCTGAATTAGTAGAACTTAGTGGTGACACTTTAGAGGCTATTCGTGTCAAAGCT
GCTGAAATTTTGGCAATAGCTATGCCAGCATCTGAGTCAGATAGCGCTTCACCTAAAGGGAAAAAAGGTA
AAAAGGAGAAAAAACCCTCATCTTCTAGCCCTAAGCGTAGTTTATCCAAGACATTATTTGACGCTTACCA
AGAAACGGAAGATATCAAGAGCCGTAGCGCCATCAGCTACCTGTTAAAAAATGGCTGCAAACTTACTGAC
AAAGAAGAAGATTCAGAAAAATTTGCTAAACGTCGTCGTCAAGTTGAAATCCAAATTCAAAGGCTTACCG
AAAAGTTAATAAGTCGGATGCCTAAAGGTCGAGATTTGACCAATGCTAAATGGTTGGAGACACTCTTGAC
TGCTACAACCACTGTTGCTGAAGACAACGCCCAAGCCAAACGCTGGCAGGATATTCTGTTAACTCGATCA
AGTTCTCTCCCATTCCCCCTTGTTTTTGAAACCAACGAGGATATGGTTTGGTCAAAGAATCAAAAGGGTA
GGCTGTGTGTTCACTTCAATGGCTTAAGCGATTTAATTTTTGAGGTGTACTGCGGCAATCGTCAACTTCA
CTGGTTTCAACGCTTCCTAGAAGACCAACAGACTAAACGCAAAAGCAAAAATCAGCATTCTAGCGGCTTG
TTCACACTCAGAAATGGTCATCTAGTTTGGCTTGAAGGTGAGGGTAAAGGGGAACCTTGGAATCTTCACC
ACTTGACCCTTTACTGCTGTGTTGACAATCGCTTGTGGACAGAGGAGGGAACAGAAATCGTTCGCCAAGA
GAAAGCAGATGAAATTACTAAATTCATCACAAACATGAAGAAGAAAAGCGATCTAAGCGATACACAGCAA
GCTTTGATTCAACGTAAACAATCAACACTTACTCGAATAAACAATTCCTTTGAGCGTCCTAGCCAACCCC
TTTATCAAGGTCAATCACACATTTTGGTTGGAGTAAGCCTGGGACTAGAAAAACCTGCCACAGTAGCAGT
AGTAGATGCGATCGCCAACAAAGTCTTGGCTTACCGGAGTATTAAACAATTACTTGGCGACAATTACGAA
CTGCTAAATCGCCAGAGACGACAACAGCAGTACCTATCTCACGAACGCCACAAAGCACAAAAAAACTTCT
CTCCCAATCAATTTGGAGCATCTGAGTTAGGGCAACATATAGACAGATTATTAGCTAAAGCAATTGTAGC
GTTAGCGAGAACCTACAAAGCTGGCAGTATTGTCTTGCCCAAGTTAGGGGATATGCGGGAGGTTGTCCAA
AGTGAAATTCAAGCTATAGCAGAACAAAAATTTCCCGGTTATATTGAAGGTCAGCAAAAATATGCCAAAC
AGTACCGGGTTAATGTTCATCGGTGGAGCTACGGCAGATTAATTCAAAGCATTCAAAGTAAAGCAGCTCA
AACAGGAATTGTGATTGAGGAGGGAAAACAACCTATTCGAGGTAGTCCCCACGACAAAGCAAAGGAATTA
GCACTTTCTGCTTACAATCTCCGCCTAACTAGGCGAAGTTAAGTAAGGATCTCCAGGCATCAAATAAAAC
GAAAGGCTCAGTCGAAAGACTGGGCCTTTCGTTTTATCTGTTGTTTGTCGGTGAACGCTCTCTACTAGAG
AGACCCTGACAGCTAGCTCAGTCCTAGGTATAATGCTAGCATATTAATAGCGCCGCAATTCATGCTGCTT
GCAGCCTCTGAATTTTGTTAAATGAGGGTTAGTTTGACTGTATAAATACAGTCTTGCTTTCTGACCCTGG
TAGCTGCTCACCCTGATGCTGCTGTCAATAGACAGGATAGGTGCGCTCCCAGCAATAAGGGCGCGGATGT
ACTGCTGTAGTGGCTACTGAATCACCCCCGATCAAGGGGGAACCCTAAATGGGTTGAAAGGAAGAGCGAG
ATCTCGAGCTCTTCGGCTCACCTTCGGGTGGGCCTTTCTGCGCAGGTGGCACTTTTCGGGGAAATGTGCG
CGGAACCCCTATTTGTTTATTTTTCTAAATACATTCAAATATGTATCCGCTCATGAGACAATAACCCTGA
TAAATGCTTCAATAATATTGAAAAAGGAAGAGTATGAGTATTCAACATTTCCGTGTCGCCCTTATTCCCT
TTTTTGCGGCATTTTGCCTTCCTGTTTTTGCTCACCCAGAAACGCTGGTGAAAGTAAAAGATGCTGAAGA
TCAGTTGGGTGCACGAGTGGGTTACATCGAACTGGATCTCAACAGCGGTAAGATCCTTGAGAGTTTTCGC
CCCGAAGAACGTTTTCCAATGATGAGCACTTTTAAAGTTCTGCTATGTGGCGCGGTATTATCCCGTATTG
ACGCCGGGCAAGAGCAACTCGGTCGCCGCATACACTATTCTCAGAATGACTTGGTTGAGTACTCACCAGT
CACAGAAAAGCATCTTACGGATGGCATGACAGTAAGAGAATTATGCAGTGCTGCCATAACCATGAGTGAT
AACACTGCGGCCAACTTACTTCTGACAACGATCGGAGGACCGAAGGAGCTAACCGCTTTTTTGCACAACA
TGGGGGATCATGTAACTCGCCTTGATCGTTGGGAACCGGAGCTGAATGAAGCCATACCAAACGACGAGCG
TGACACCACGATGCCTGTAGCAATGGCAACAACGTTGCGCAAACTATTAACTGGCGAACTACTTACTCTA
GCTTCCCGGCAACAATTAATAGACTGGATGGAGGCGGATAAAGTTGCAGGACCACTTCTGCGCTCGGCCC
TTCCGGCTGGCTGGTTTATTGCTGATAAATCTGGAGCCGGTGAGCGTGGGTCTCGCGGTATCATTGCAGC
ACTGGGGCCAGATGGTAAGCCCTCCCGTATCGTAGTTATCTACACGACGGGGAGTCAGGCAACTATGGAT
GAACGAAATAGACAGATCGCTGAGATAGGTGCCTCACTGATTAAGCATTGGTAACTGTCAGACCAAGTTT
ACTCATATATACTTTAGATTGATTTAAAACTTCATTTTTAATTTAAAAGGATCTAGGTGAAGATCCTTTT
TGATAATCTCATGACCAAAATCCCTTAACGTGAGTTTTCGTTCCACTGAGCGTCAGACCCCGTAGAAAAG
ATCAAAGGATCTTCTTGAGATCCTTTTTTTCTGCGCGTAATCTGCTGCTTGCAAACAAAAAAACCACCGC
TACCAGCGGTGGTTTGTTTGCCGGATCAAGAGCTACCAACTCTTTTTCCGAAGGTAACTGGCTTCAGCAG
AGCGCAGATACCAAATACTGTTCTTCTAGTGTAGCCGTAGTTAGGCCACCACTTCAAGAACTCTGTAGCA
CCGCCTACATACCTCGCTCTGCTAATCCTGTTACCAGTGGCTGCTGCCAGTGGCGATAAGTCGTGTCTTA
CCGGGTTGGACTCAAGACGATAGTTACCGGATAAGGCGCAGCGGTCGGGCTGAACGGGGGGTTCGTGCAC
ACAGCCCAGCTTGGAGCGAACGACCTACACCGAACTGAGATACCTACAGCGTGAGCTATGAGAAAGCGCC
ACGCTTCCCGAAGGGAGAAAGGCGGACAGGTATCCGGTAAGCGGCAGGGTCGGAACAGGAGAGCGCACGA
GGGAGCTTCCAGGGGGAAACGCCTGGTATCTTTATAGTCCTGTCGGGTTTCGCCACCTCTGACTTGAGCG
TCGATTTTTGTGATGCTCGTCAGGGGGGCGGAGCCTATGGAAAAACGCCAGCAACGCGGCCTTTTTACGG
TTCCTGGCCTTTTGCTGGCCTTTTGCTCAACGCCAAGCTCCAAAACGATCTCAAGAAGATCATCTTATTA
ATTTTACACTTT
Features (pLannotate 1.2.2; 7 found; start..end, strand, type, name):
   5451..5522    +  terminator     rrnB T1 terminator: transcription terminator T1 from the E. coli rrnB gene
   5537..5570    +  promoter       J23119 promoter: bacterial promoter (Registry of Standard Biological Parts BBa J23119)
   5825..5852    +  terminator     T7Te terminator: phage T7 early transcription terminator
   5879..5983    +  promoter       AmpR promoter: bla
   5984..6844    +  CDS            AmpR: β-lactamase; bla; confers resistance to ampicillin, carbenicillin, and related antibiotics
   7015..7603    +  rep_origin     ori: high-copy-number ColE1/pMB1/pBR322/pUC origin of replication
   7703..21      +  promoter       lac promoter (across the origin): promoter for the E. coli lac operon
