[The description below was written by a language model from this plasmid's Addgene catalogue record and pLannotate feature annotations shown in this document.]
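Description:
pHelper_ShCAST_sgRNA is a bacterial helper plasmid of about 7.7 kb built on the pUC19 backbone. It supplies the protein and RNA components of the ShCAST CRISPR-associated transposase system. It replicates at high copy number in E. coli from the ColE1/pUC-type origin and is selected with ampicillin through the β-lactamase gene (AmpR), which is driven by its own bla promoter.

The recorded insert comprises four genes, ShTnsB, ShTnsC, ShTniQ and ShCas12k, plus an sgRNA scaffold. In systems of this type, Cas12k and its guide RNA recognise a DNA target, while the Tn7-like transposition proteins TnsB, TnsC and TniQ carry out insertion of a donor element near that site. The automated feature table does not annotate these coding sequences. They presumably lie in the large unannotated region between the lac promoter, which spans the sequence origin, and the rrnB T1 terminator at around 5.45 kb. That layout suggests lac-promoter-driven expression, but the record does not state this explicitly.

Downstream of rrnB T1, a constitutive J23119 promoter followed by the T7Te terminator frames a short interval consistent with the sgRNA cassette. The scaffold is supplied empty, and LguI sites allow a new targeting spacer to be added by Golden Gate assembly.

The plasmid is used to program RNA-guided DNA insertion in bacteria by cloning in a guide against a chosen target. The transposon cargo is not described as part of this construct and would have to come from a separate donor.
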