Addgene plasmid #127921: pHelper_ShCAST_sgRNA
Purpose: Expresses ShCAST and an empty sgRNA scaffold. New targets can be added using Golden Gate assembly (LguI sites).
Depositing lab: Feng Zhang. Depositing organization: Broad Institute. Publication: RNA-guided DNA insertion with CRISPR-associated transposases. Strecker J, Ladha A, Gardner Z, Schmid-Burgk JL, Makarova KS, Koonin EV, Zhang F. Science. 2019 Jul 5;365(6448):48-53. doi: 10.1126/science.aax9181. Epub 2019 Jun 6. PubMed 31171706.
Backbone
  Vector backbone: pUC19
Growth in bacteria
  Bacterial resistance: Ampicillin, 100 μg/mL
  Growth temperature: 37°C
  Growth strain: NEB Stable
  Copy number: High Copy
Gene/Insert
  Gene/Insert name: ShTnsB, ShTnsC, ShTniQ, ShCas12k, sgRNA scaffold for guide cloning (LguI sites)
Terms and licenses: Academic/Nonprofit Terms; Industry Terms: Not Available to Industry
How to cite: pHelper_ShCAST_sgRNA was a gift from Feng Zhang (Addgene plasmid # 127921 ; http://n2t.net/addgene:127921 ; RRID:Addgene_127921)
